>Addgene plasmid #60315 | pGL4.23 C3_37 | addgene partial sequence | sequence record 98019 | RVprimer3 5'-CTAGCAAAATAGGCTGTCCC-3'
TTTCTCTGGCCTAACTGGCCGGTACCTGAGCTCCCGTCGACGAATTCTGCAGATATCACAAGTTTGTACA
AAAAAGCAGGCTCCGCGGCCGCCTGGGGACCCCCATCTCTCTTTGTCTCTTCTTTTTCACACACACACAT
GTGCATGCATGCACACACACAAAGAGCTTGATTTCCACTCTCATCAACTTGAGTTTCCTGCTGATTAGAT
TACTAATAATTAACAACGGTTTTATTATTTATCATGGACCAAGTACCATAATGTGATAGGGACTACAGTG
CACACATAACCAGATCATTAGTCCTAATCTCTGCCCAGTAGGGATATAATCTAAGTTAATTGAGATCTCC
TAGTCTGAAAAGCAAATTCCCACTAAAAGGTTTAGAACACTATCACCACCAAGCTGCGTTTGCTAACGAC
AGAAAAAGTCTGAGTGGCTCGCCAGATGGAGGCGGCTGTCCTTAATCCCCTCAAGCAGGTGATTCAGCTC
TTTCACTGAGCCAAGGCTCAGAAAAGGTCAGGGATTTATTAGCAATTTCTGTATCCCTATAATCTCCAGC
AATAATCTCTCATTAAATATCTACTAGGCTTGCATTAGTCCCTTAATTTGACTTGTGATGAGTTGTCGCA
GGACCTGTGTCTCCCAGGGCCAACATCCACCATCCTGCAGTTGAGGCTTCGGCTGGTT
