>Addgene plasmid #60315 | pGL4.23 C3_37 | addgene partial sequence | sequence record 98080 | ColEterm 5'-agctgataccgctcgccgcagccgaacg-3'
AGTTGCATGATAAAGAAGACAGTCATAAGTGCGGCGACGATAGTCATGCCCCGCGCCCACCGGAAGGAGC
TGACTGGGTTGAAGGCTCTCAAGGGCATCGGTCGACGGATCCTTATCGATTTTACCACATTTGTAGAGGT
TTTACTTGCTTTAAAAAACCTCCCACACCTCCCCCTGAACCTGAAACATAAAATGAATGCAATTGTTGTT
GTTAACTTGTTTATTGCAGCTTATAATGGTTACAAATAAAGCAATAGCATCACAAATTTCACAAATAAAG
CATTTTTTTCACTGCATTCTAGTTGTGGTTTGTCCAAACTCATCAATGTATCTTATCATGTCTGCTCGAA
GCGGCCGGCCGCCCCGACTCTAGAATTATTACACGGCGATCTTGCCGCCCTTCTTGGCCTTAATGAGAAT
CTCGCGGATCTTGCGGGCGTCCAACTTGCCGGTCAGTCCTTTAGGCACCTCGTCCACGAACACAACACCA
CCGCGCAGCTTCTTGGCGGTTGTAACCTGGCTGGCCAC
