[The description below was written by a language model from this plasmid's Addgene catalogue record.]
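Description:
pGL4.23 C3_37 is a mammalian luciferase reporter plasmid built on pGL4.23-GW, a Gateway-adapted version of the pGL4.23 minimal-promoter reporter backbone (about 4.3 kb without insert). It is propagated in E. coli under ampicillin selection; the record lists the copy number as unknown and does not include a feature table, so the origin of replication and other backbone elements are not itemised.

The insert is a human genomic fragment designated the ARHGAP26 enhancer, a non-coding region on chromosome 5 spanning a little under 900 bp according to the hg18 coordinates supplied by the depositor. It was amplified from human DNA and transferred into the backbone by Gateway recombination, which places it alongside a minimal promoter that drives the luc2 firefly luciferase gene. The minimal promoter alone gives only low basal transcription, so luciferase output reflects the ability of the cloned fragment to stimulate transcription in the transfected cell type. The catalogue lists luciferase as a C-terminal "tag" on the backbone, but because the insert is a regulatory element rather than a coding sequence, luciferase acts here as a transcriptional reporter and not as a fusion partner.

The fragment is described as an enhancer active in human pancreatic islets, and the plasmid comes from a study of islet enhancer clusters and their enrichment for type 2 diabetes risk-associated variants. It is suited to transient transfection assays that test the enhancer activity of this sequence, typically by comparison with the empty minimal-promoter vector or with other candidate regions.
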