Addgene plasmid #60315: pGL4.23 C3_37
Purpose: This plasmid contains a human pancreatic islet active enhancer, a minimal promoter and a luc2 gene.
Depositing lab: Jorge Ferrer. Depositing organization: Imperial College London. Publication: Pancreatic islet enhancer clusters enriched in type 2 diabetes risk-associated variants. Pasquali L, Gaulton KJ, Rodriguez-Segui SA, Mularoni L, Miguel-Escalada I, Akerman I, Tena JJ, Moran I, Gomez-Marin C, van de Bunt M, Ponsa-Cobas J, Castro N, Nammo T, Cebola I, Garcia-Hurtado J, Maestro MA, Pattou F, Piemonti L, Berney T, Gloyn AL, Ravassard P, Gomez-Skarmeta JL, Muller F, McCarthy MI, Ferrer J. Nat Genet. 2014 Feb;46(2):136-43. doi: 10.1038/ng.2870. Epub 2014 Jan 12. PubMed 24413736.
Backbone
  Vector backbone: pGL4.23-GW
  Backbone manufacturer: Ferrer Lab
  Backbone size w/o insert (bp): 4283
  Vector type: Mammalian Expression, Luciferase
Growth in bacteria
  Bacterial resistance: Ampicillin, 100 μg/mL
  Growth temperature: 37°C
  Growth strain: DH5alpha
  Copy number: Unknown
Gene/Insert
  Gene/Insert name: ARHGAP26 enhancer (alt name: ARHGAP26)
  Species: H. sapiens (human)
  Entrez Gene: ARHGAP26 (a.k.a. GRAF, GRAF1, OPHN1L, OPHN1L1)
  Tag / fusion protein: Luciferase (C terminal on backbone)
  Cloning method: Gateway Cloning
  Sequencing primers: 5′ RVprimer3 (Promega): CTAGCAAAATAGGCTGTCCC
Terms and licenses: Academic/Nonprofit Terms; Industry Terms: Not Available to Industry
Depositor comments: chromosome : chr5; start: 142391778 end: 142392651 (genomic position corresponds to the version of the human genome hg18) Fw primer used for cloning: CACCGCATAAACCCACCTCTCCTG Rv primer used for cloning: CCTGGGGACCCCCATCTCTCTTT
How to cite: pGL4.23 C3_37 was a gift from Jorge Ferrer (Addgene plasmid # 60315 ; http://n2t.net/addgene:60315 ; RRID:Addgene_60315)
